>Addgene plasmid #51676 | D1433 his3::LYS2 Disruptor Converter | depositor full sequence | sequence record 79103 | D1433 his3::LYS2 Disruptor Converter sequence 9016 bps
GAATTCCCGGGGATCCGGTGATTGATTGAGCAAGCTTAGGAGTCACTGCCAGGTATCGTTTGAACACGGC
ATTAGTCAGGGAAGTCATAACACAGTCCTTTCCCGCAATTTTCTTTTTCTATTACTCTTGGCCTCCTCTA
GTACACTCTATATTTTTTTATGCCTCGGTAATGATTTTCATTTTTTTTTTTCCACCTAGCGGATGACTCT
TTTTTTTTCTTAGCGATTGGCATTATCACATAATGAATTATACATTATATAAAGTAATGTGATTTCTTCG
AAGAATATACTAAAAAATGAGCAGGCAAGATAAACGAAGGCAAAGATGACAGAGCAGAAAGCCCTAGTAA
AGCGTATTACAAATGAAACCAAGATTCAGATTGCGATCTCTTTAAAGGGTGGTCCCCTAGCGATAGAGCA
CTCGATCTTCCCAGAAAAAGAGGCAGAAGCAGTAGCAGAACAGGCCACACAATCGCAAGTGATTAACGTC
CACACAGGTATAGGGTTTCTGGACCATATGATACATGCTCTGGCCAAGCATTCCGGCTGGTCGCTAATCG
TTGAGTGCATTGGTGACTTACACATAGACGACCATCACACCACTGAAGACTGCGGGATTGCTCTCGGTCA
AGCTTTTAAAGAGGCCCTAGGGGCCGTGCGTGGAGTAAAAAGGTTTGGATCAGGATTTGCGCCTTTGGAT
GAGGCACTTTCCAGAGCGGTGGTAGATCCGGTGATTGATTGAGCAAGCTCGATTTGTCTCAACCTGCTTT
GGAAGTGGACCTTGATTCCTTCAAAAAGCAAAGTATTGTTAGCCGTCTAAACATGAGTGGCAAGTGGCAA
TCATCAACGAAAATCGAAGCACTTGTGGAAGAACTATACAAACTGAGAAGCAACAAGAGAACGATTAAAT
CCATTGTGTTTTCCCAGTTTACCAGTATGCTGGATCTGGTAGAGTGGAGATTGAAAAGAGCTGGATTTCA
AACAGTGAAGCTTCAGGGTAGTATGTCACCGACGCAAAGAGATGAAACCATCAAGTATTTCATGAACAAC
ATTCAATGCGAGGTTTTCTTGGTCAGTTTAAAGGCGGGCGGTGTTGCTTTGAATCTTTGTGAAGCTTCGC
AAGTATTCATTTTAGACCCATGGTGGAACCCTAGTGTTGAATGGCAAAGTGGTGATAGAGTTCATAGAAT
TGGTCAGTATCGACCTGTGAAGATCACAAGGTTTTGCATTGAGGATAGTATAGAAGCAAGAATCATTGAA
TTACAGGAAAAAAAGGCAAATATGATTCATGCTACAATAAACCAAGATGAAGCTGCCATTAGCAGACTAA
CGCCAGCTGATTTACAGTTCTTATTCAATAACTAATATTTTATTCTCTTATTATATATTATTCTCGGAGT
TTTTAAGTGACATCACCCGAAAAGAAGCTAAGTCTTTCTCCTAATTCATATTTAATTATTGTACATGGAC
ATATCATACGTAATGCTCAACCTTAAGCTGCTGCGGAGCTTCCACGAGCACCAGCACCTGAAGCAACTAG
ACTTATTTGCGCTTGAGTTAGTTCTATACTTGGCAGTGGAAGTTTGTCATTATGAGTTGGTGGAGGTAAA
AATCCAACCTTGTTTAAAAATGCAATATATATACCAACCTCTTCTGGAGTAACACCTATTCCATTAGACC
AATCAACACCTGTCCATGCGGTGTCTTTCTTTAAAGATGCCACGGCGTTCCTATCGTCTAGTTCCGGAGC
TTTGGTACTTTCAGGTAAGTTGTCTAAGACCATGTGTAGCAAAGGATACAACGCATTTTCTTCATTCCTG
TCAATAACAGACGCCTCCAATGATTTCTTCCATTTAGAATAGCTTTCGATTTCGACATCGTAACCATAAT
CGTGTAAAGTATACAAGTAGTCTTTGAATAATATTCTTGGGTGACCCGTTACTTGAGCAACGGCCAATTC
ATTTTCTTTGGGAGGATTCAAAGACGTAGCAACAACAACACGAGCAACATGATCTACTGGAACCATATTC
ACGGAATTTTCGATATCTGGAATCTTACCTAATTGGACTGAACCTTTCAAAAATCTCAATAAGAAATCAT
CTGTGTTTGAAGAACCATTGGCAGAGGCACCTGTTACGTAACCTGGTCTGACAATACACCCACGTAGGCC
CCTTTCACCTGCACGTCTAATGATGTACTCAGCAGCCCATTTGGACTGACCATATCCACCAGTGAGCCCG
CTTGCAGAGTTCATTAAATCGTCTGATTCTAAAATGCCTGGCTTCCCTTCGCTAACAAGTTTATCTGACA
AATTAAAGTAGTATTCAGTGTCAAGAGTAGAAGTGGAGGAAACAAAGTCAAAGAACTTTGGCTTGCCGAC
GGCGGCTAAGCTCATAACATTGATAGTTGAAATAACATTTGGATCCCTCAATTTGGCATATGGATAAACC
CAGTGAACTAACGCACCATTATGGATAATTATATCAACTGTGTTTGCCAAATCCATCCACTTCTCATCTG
AAAGACCAAATTGGCTTTTAGATAAATCGCCTAATACAACTTTAATATTTGAGGCAAATTTTTCGTTCCA
AGTACCATAGGTGATACCTGCCTTTTGTAATCTTGCAAATGCAGCTTCTTCATCCTTGGCCCTGACGTGG
GCAAACACTTTGAAACTGTAGTTCTTTGGAGAACGTCCTAACAAATCTGCAAGGATGTAGGAGCCCAGAA
ATCCTGTGACACCGGTAACAAACACATTAATTGTTGTTTTTCCTTCGGCACTATTAGGTTCAACAAAATA
TTCTCGAGAGGGGTACGAACTTGGTAGCGTCTCAACCAATTTCTTGGCGTCTTCCGCATAATTTGCAGTG
ACATTTTCGACGACCTCACCTTGAGATGATCCACCCGATGATTTAATTCTGTCAATTTCCGCGGCAAAGG
CCTTTATCGTTGGATACTTGAAAATTGTGCCCAATGGTAAATCAACTTGCAGCTTTTTCTTTAAGGTAAA
AATCATTTTGGTAGCCAAGATAGAATGACCACCTAAATCGAAAAACGAATCATCTGGTGATACAGATGCT
GGCTTGGTAGGTAATATACTTAACCATAAGTCTCTAACCTCGCGCTCAACATTGGTAAACTGAGAGTCGT
CAGTTTCAGAAACTGTATTTTCAGCTACCAAATTTAATTGCTTGGGAGTTGGGAATTGAAGTTTAGGCTT
ATCAACTTTACCATTTGGATTCAATGGTAGTTTATCCATAACCACAATCAAGGAAGGCATAGCATAGCTA
GCCAATCTTTTCTTTAAGAAAGTCCTGATGTCCTTGGATAAAAGATGGTAACCGATTAAGCCCTTAACTA
TAGGGTCAGTTTCAACCTCCTTTGGAACATCACTTTGGAACTTAGACAAGTCATCTGGCTTGTCAAATCT
TGGGACCATAAATGTGATCAATGTTGGCTCATTGTCGGCATTTTTGCGAACTAAAGTAATGTTTTCTCTT
ACCAATGGATGTTGGGAAATGTGCGTATCTATTTCTCCTAATTCGATTCTGAACCCACGAATTTTAACTT
GATCATCAGCCCTACCGCAACATTCACAGTCACCGTTTGGTAGATAACGACCTAAATCACCCGTTCTGTA
CAATCTATCTCTTGGACCTAACCAGAATTGTCTCCAAGGTTCACCATTATCCTTATCCAAATAATTCCAG
TGATCTTTTTCAACAAACCAGTTGTTCACAAATTTTTCTTTATTCAATTCTGGTAATCCTCTATAACCTT
CGGCCAAACCACCTGCACGAACATAAATCTCACCTATTTCGCCAATACCACATATTTGAGTACGATCGTT
CCTGTTAACAACTAGTAGCTGAACGTTCAACATACCTTTACCAGCAGGCATGACATCTTTCAATTTTTTC
AAAAAGTTTGGATCGTCATTTTTTGATTTAACTTCGAAATAAGAAACTGCACGCTGTGTTTCAGTGGTAC
CGTACATATTAACAATACGGCAATTTTCTGCCAAGGTTTGTAACCTCAGACAATCACGTTTTGTTAAAAT
GTCACCCACAAAGAACGCATGATGTAACTTAGGGAATGGTGTAGTAGCTTGGGCAGTAAGTAATTGACCC
ATGGCAGGTGTTAAATGGGTAACTGTGCAACCATACTTACTCATCCATTCCGCTAAACGGCCCGGTGTAC
CAATATCATCTTGAGTAGGGACATACAATTGGGCACCTAAAAATAATGGTGTAAACATATCTCTTTGAAT
TGGATCATGTGCAATACCGCTCAGCATTGTGAATTTATCATTTTCTGTTAAGTTGAACCTTTTGGACATC
CAATTGAAATAATAAGCCAAGGAAAAATGTCTACCAAGAACACCCTTAGGAATACCTTCGGAACCAGATG
TGAAAGATAGGGTTGGGTTGGAATCTGGTCCAACTACAACACCTGTTCTGGTGTCTTTGTAGTGATCATA
TGGAGCCAAAACATCCTCGCCATTGTCCAATTTGCCACCTTCAATGGTACCATTTTCTTGAATAGCGATG
GAATTGATTCTTGAAACAATCTCCAATTCATCATTGATGTAATCTTCTACTAGTTGATCCAATTGTCCAG
CAGCTCTAATAACAATCAACCCACGTGGTTTAGCAACACCTAAGTAAATGGTTTGTCTGGCTGGGGGATA
TGCAGGGTCGATAACTGAAAAGGTTGCGCCGGCTTTCAAGACACCCATCACACATACCATCAAATCCACA
CCCCTAGAAGAATAGATCATCACTACATCACCTCTTTTGATACCTGTTTTAATCAAATAATGGGCAACTA
TGTTAGAAGTGCGGTTGATGTCGCGATAAGTGAAAGAACGGGACTTGTCGGAATTTAGTGTTGGAGTCTC
CACAACACAGGTTCTCTCTGGGAAGGCTTCAGCATTGTCCTGGAAAATGTCGTGAATACACCCCACGAAA
TCGCACCAGCCCAAGTTCTTAGTTGGATCAGGTAAACTATCCTTGGATGATGCGGTGATCAGAGAGATTT
TAGTTATGCAATTGGATGGATCGCTTAGCGCAGCAGTCAAATATTGAGTAAATTGGTCCGCAACAATGGT
TACTCTTTCATTCGAATACAGTAAGCTGTTATAAATTAAGTTCAAAACATGCGCATTATTACTGGTATCC
AAATTCAAAGCAAAGTCCACTAAATGATGCTTGAACTCGTCTAATTTGAAATCTTGGTTTTCCAAAAAGG
CCAAACGGAACAACTGAGGGGTCCTTTCCAGATCTTGGCAACTTTGAATTTTTTCAGCTAGCTCGTCAAA
GGAAAAATTGGCCTCAATAGAATTGAGCTTGTTCAACTCATTGTTAATTGTAGAATACAGCTCATTAAAT
GACCACGTTGGTTGAATATTGAATCTTAAGATTTTGTTATTCGCAATATAAAGAACAATATCATCGTCAC
CGGTTACTCTATATATCAATGCAGCCCATACACTCAAAGCGACAGCGTATTTGTTAGAAAAACTATCATG
AGGCACATCGAGCTGAGGTAGCTGTAACGAATATGTAGCTTGTTTCGTATAAGGTTCTTGTTGTGGGCGT
AAAAAGTCATGTGGTAACACTGAAAGAGTTGGATTATCCAACTTCTCTATCCAGACCTTTTCGTTAGTCA
TTAGTGAGTAACTCTGTGATATCTCTCTATAATTAGCAGTTTTTCACTGAAATTCCAGGAAAGGTAATAA
ACTCAGATTTTTTTTTATACTATTGGCTGCTTGTTACTTATATATCTTGAACTTCTCCCAGCGGGTCTTC
AAATACATTTGGGCGATGTTCATGTTCATTAGGCAGGTATTTCGACATTGAGTCACACGCGAAAAACCGC
CGGAATTTTTTATGTAATTGCAAGTGGAATTAGCTTGCTCAATCAATCACCGGATCTCTCTTGCGAGATG
ATCCCGCATTTTCTTGAAAGCTTTGCAGAGGCTAGCAGAATTACCCTCCACGTTGATTGTCTGCGAGGCA
AGAATGATCATCACCGTAGTGAGAGTGCGTTCAAGGCTCTTGCGGTTGCCATAAGAGAAGCCACCTCGCC
CAATGGTACCAACGATGTTCCCTCCACCAAAGGTGTTCTTATGTAGTGACACCGATTATTTAAAGCTGCA
GCATACGATATATATACATGTGTATATATGTATACCTATGAATGTCAGTAAGTATGTATACGAACAGTAT
GATACTGAAGATGACAAGGTAATGCATCATTCTATACGTGTCATTCTGAACGAGGCGCGCTTTCCTTTTT
TCTTTTTGCTTTTTCTTTTTTTTTCTCTTGAACTCGAAGCTTGCTCAATCAATCACCGGATCCGTCGACC
TGCAGCCAAGCTAGCTTGGCGTAATCATGGTCATAGCTGTTTCCTGTGTGAAATTGTTATCCGCTCACAA
TTCCACACAACATACGAGCCGGAAGCATAAAGTGTAAAGCCTGGGGTGCCTAATGAGTGAGCTAACTCAC
ATTAATTGCGTTGCGCTCACTGCCCGCTTTCCAGTCGGGAAACCTGTCGTGCCAGCTGCATTAATGAATC
GGCCAACGCGCGGGGAGAGGCGGTTTGCGTATTGGGCGCTCTTCCGCTTCCTCGCTCACTGACTCGCTGC
GCTCGGTCGTTCGGCTGCGGCGAGCGGTATCAGCTCACTCAAAGGCGGTAATACGGTTATCCACAGAATC
AGGGGATAACGCAGGAAAGAACATGTGAGCAAAAGGCCAGCAAAAGGCCAGGAACCGTAAAAAGGCCGCG
TTGCTGGCGTTTTTCCATAGGCTCCGCCCCCCTGACGAGCATCACAAAAATCGACGCTCAAGTCAGAGGT
GGCGAAACCCGACAGGACTATAAAGATACCAGGCGTTTCCCCCTGGAAGCTCCCTCGTGCGCTCTCCTGT
TCCGACCCTGCCGCTTACCGGATACCTGTCCGCCTTTCTCCCTTCGGGAAGCGTGGCGCTTTCTCATAGC
TCACGCTGTAGGTATCTCAGTTCGGTGTAGGTCGTTCGCTCCAAGCTGGGCTGTGTGCACGAACCCCCCG
TTCAGCCCGACCGCTGCGCCTTATCCGGTAACTATCGTCTTGAGTCCAACCCGGTAAGACACGACTTATC
GCCACTGGCAGCAGCCACTGGTAACAGGATTAGCAGAGCGAGGTATGTAGGCGGTGCTACAGAGTTCTTG
AAGTGGTGGCCTAACTACGGCTACACTAGAAGGACAGTATTTGGTATCTGCGCTCTGCTGAAGCCAGTTA
CCTTCGGAAAAAGAGTTGGTAGCTCTTGATCCGGCAAACAAACCACCGCTGGTAGCGGTGGTTTTTTTGT
TTGCAAGCAGCAGATTACGCGCAGAAAAAAAGGATCTCAAGAAGATCCTTTGATCTTTTCTACGGGGTCT
GACGCTCAGTGGAACGAAAACTCACGTTAAGGGATTTTGGTCATGAGATTATCAAAAAGGATCTTCACCT
AGATCCTTTTAAATTAAAAATGAAGTTTTAAATCAATCTAAAGTATATATGAGTAAACTTGGTCTGACAG
TTACCAATGCTTAATCAGTGAGGCACCTATCTCAGCGATCTGTCTATTTCGTTCATCCATAGTTGCCTGA
CTCCCCGTCGTGTAGATAACTACGATACGGGAGGGCTTACCATCTGGCCCCAGTGCTGCAATGATACCGC
GAGACCCACGCTCACCGGCTCCAGATTTATCAGCAATAAACCAGCCAGCCGGAAGGGCCGAGCGCAGAAG
TGGTCCTGCAACTTTATCCGCCTCCATCCAGTCTATTAATTGTTGCCGGGAAGCTAGAGTAAGTAGTTCG
CCAGTTAATAGTTTGCGCAACGTTGTTGCCATTGCTACAGGCATCGTGGTGTCACGCTCGTCGTTTGGTA
TGGCTTCATTCAGCTCCGGTTCCCAACGATCAAGGCGAGTTACATGATCCCCCATGTTGTGCAAAAAAGC
GGTTAGCTCCTTCGGTCCTCCGATCGTTGTCAGAAGTAAGTTGGCCGCAGTGTTATCACTCATGGTTATG
GCAGCACTGCATAATTCTCTTACTGTCATGCCATCCGTAAGATGCTTTTCTGTGACTGGTGAGTACTCAA
CCAAGTCATTCTGAGAATAGTGTATGCGGCGACCGAGTTGCTCTTGCCCGGCGTCAATACGGGATAATAC
CGCGCCACATAGCAGAACTTTAAAAGTGCTCATCATTGGAAAACGTTCTTCGGGGCGAAAACTCTCAAGG
ATCTTACCGCTGTTGAGATCCAGTTCGATGTAACCCACTCGTGCACCCAACTGATCTTCAGCATCTTTTA
CTTTCACCAGCGTTTCTGGGTGAGCAAAAACAGGAAGGCAAAATGCCGCAAAAAAGGGAATAAGGGCGAC
ACGGAAATGTTGAATACTCATACTCTTCCTTTTTCAATATTATTGAAGCATTTATCAGGGTTATTGTCTC
ATGAGCGGATACATATTTGAATGTATTTAGAAAAATAAACAAATAGGGGTTCCGCGCACATTTCCCCGAA
AAGTGCCACCTGACGTCTAAGAAACCATTATTATCATGACATTAACCTATAAAAATAGGCGTATCACGAG
GCCCTTTCGTCTCGCGCGTTTCGGTGATGACGGTGAAAACCTCTGACACATGCAGCTCCCGGAGACGGTC
ACAGCTTGTCTGTAAGCGGATGCCGGGAGCAGACAAGCCCGTCAGGGCGCGTCAGCGGGTGTTGGCGGGT
GTCGGGGCTGGCTTAACTATGCGGCATCAGAGCAGATTGTACTGAGAGTGCACCATATGCGGTGTGAAAT
ACCGCACAGATGCGTAAGGAGAAAATACCGCATCAGGCGCCATTCGCCATTCAGGCTGCGCAACTGTTGG
GAAGGGCGATCGGTGCGGGCCTCTTCGCTATTACGCCAGCTGGCGAAAGGGGGATGTGCTGCAAGGCGAT
TAAGTTGGGTAACGCCAGGGTTTTCCCAGTCACGACGTTGTAAAACGACGGCCAGT
Features (pLannotate 1.2.2; 16 found; start..end, strand, type, name):
    138..325     +  promoter       HIS3 promoter: S. cerevisiae HIS3
    326..728     +  CDS            HIS3 (fragment): imidazoleglycerol-phosphate dehydratase, required for histidine biosynthesis; S. cerevisiae HIS3; yeast auxotrophic marker
    748..1362    +  CDS            RAD16 (fragment): RAD16_YEAST - Experimental evidence at protein level: Swiss-Prot protein existence level 1. Component of the global genome repair (GGR) complex which promotes global genome nucleotide excision repair (GG-NER) which removes DNA damage from nontranscribing DNA. Involved in differential repair of DNA after UV damage. Will repair preferentially the MAT-alpha locus compared with the HML-alpha locus. From Saccharomyces cerevisiae (strain ATCC 204508 / S288c) (Baker's yeast).
   1493..5671    -  CDS            LYS2: alpha-aminoadipate reductase, required for lysine biosynthesis; S. cerevisiae LYS2; yeast auxotrophic marker
   5672..5911    -  promoter       LYS2 promoter: S. cerevisiae LYS2
   5933..6136    +  CDS            HIS3 (fragment): imidazoleglycerol-phosphate dehydratase, required for histidine biosynthesis; S. cerevisiae HIS3; yeast auxotrophic marker
   6424..6440    -  protein_bind   lac operator: The lac repressor binds to the lac operator to inhibit transcription in E. coli. This inhibition can be relieved by adding lactose or isopropyl-β-D-thiogalactopyranoside (IPTG). lac repressor encoded by lacI
   6448..6478    -  promoter       lac promoter: promoter for the E. coli lac operon
   6493..6514    -  protein_bind   CAP binding site: CAP binding activates transcription in the presence of cAMP. E. coli catabolite activator protein
   6527..6619    -  CDS            lacI (fragment): lac repressor; lacI; The lac repressor binds to the lac operator to inhibit transcription in E. coli. This inhibition can be relieved by adding lactose or isopropyl-β-D-thiogalactopyranoside (IPTG).
   6802..7390    -  rep_origin     ori: high-copy-number ColE1/pMB1/pBR322/pUC origin of replication
   7561..8421    -  CDS            AmpR: β-lactamase; bla; confers resistance to ampicillin, carbenicillin, and related antibiotics
   8422..8526    -  promoter       AmpR promoter: bla
   8621..8656    +  CDS            rop (fragment): Rop protein, which maintains plasmids at low copy number; rop
   8758..8857    +  misc_feature   bom (fragment): basis of mobility region from pBR322
   8863..4       -  CDS            lacZα (fragment) (across the origin): LacZα fragment of β-galactosidase; lacZ fragment
