[The description below was written by a language model from this plasmid's Addgene catalogue record, the feature table of its GenBank file and pLannotate feature annotations shown in this document.]
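Description:
D1433 his3::LYS2 Disruptor Converter is a budding yeast "marker swap" plasmid built on the YDp-H backbone and designed to convert an existing HIS3 marker into LYS2. It is propagated in E. coli through a high-copy ColE1/pUC-type origin with ampicillin selection (AmpR, β-lactamase). The annotated 9,016 nt sequence also carries cloning-vector remnants: the lac promoter, operator and CAP site, fragments of lacZα, lacI and rop, and a partial bom region. No yeast replication origin or centromere is annotated, which is consistent with use as a source of integrating DNA rather than as an episomal plasmid.

The payload is a HIS3 gene interrupted by LYS2. According to the depositor, a short BglII fragment within the HIS3 of YDp-H was replaced by a roughly 5 kb BamHI fragment from YDp-K carrying S. cerevisiae LYS2, destroying the BglII sites. The feature table reflects this. The HIS3 promoter and a 5′ HIS3 coding fragment lie on one side and a 3′ HIS3 fragment on the other. Between them sit the complete LYS2 coding sequence (alpha-aminoadipate reductase) and its own promoter, in the opposite orientation to HIS3. A fragment of RAD16 is also annotated within the insert, presumably genomic sequence carried along with LYS2. The HIS3 fragments provide homology arms, so recombination with a HIS3 marker in a gene disruption or on a plasmid replaces it with LYS2, allowing selection for lysine prototrophy in a lys2 strain and freeing HIS3 for reuse.

The separate GenBank record covers only 975 bp and annotates only the HIS3 promoter.
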