Addgene plasmid #51676: D1433 his3::LYS2 Disruptor Converter
Purpose: Yeast marker swap plasmid for converting HIS3 to LYS2
Depositing lab: David Stillman. Depositing organization: University of Utah. Publication: New 'marker swap' plasmids for converting selectable markers on budding yeast gene disruptions and plasmids. Voth WP, Jiang YW, Stillman DJ. Yeast. 2003 Aug;20(11):985-93. 10.1002/yea.1018 PubMed 12898713.
Backbone
  Vector backbone: YDp-H
  Vector type: Yeast Expression ; yeast marker swap
  Selectable markers: LYS2
Growth in bacteria
  Bacterial resistance: Ampicillin, 100 μg/mL
  Growth temperature: 37°C
  Growth strain: DH5alpha
  Copy number: Unknown
Gene/Insert
  Gene/Insert name: LYS2
  Species: S. cerevisiae (budding yeast)
  Entrez Gene: LYS2 (a.k.a. YBR115C)
  Cloning method: Restriction Enzyme; 5′ cloning site BglII (destroyed during cloning); 3′ cloning site BglII (destroyed during cloning)
  Sequencing primers: 5′ M13-F20; 3′ M13-R
Terms and licenses: Academic/Nonprofit Terms; Industry Terms: Not Available to Industry
Depositor comments: Plasmid was made by cutting YDp-H with BglII and replacing the 60 bp BglII fragment with a 5 kb BamHI fragment (partial digest product) containing LYS2 from plasmid YDp-K.
How to cite: D1433 his3::LYS2 Disruptor Converter was a gift from David Stillman (Addgene plasmid # 51676 ; http://n2t.net/addgene:51676 ; RRID:Addgene_51676)
