LOCUS       Exported 975 bp ds-DNA linear SYN 03-JUN-2021
DEFINITION  Yeast marker swap plasmid for converting HIS3 to LYS2.
ACCESSION   .
VERSION     .
KEYWORDS    D1433 his3::LYS2 Disruptor Converter
SOURCE      synthetic DNA construct
  ORGANISM  synthetic DNA construct
REFERENCE   1 (bases 1 to 975)
  AUTHORS   Voth WP, Jiang YW, Stillman DJ
  TITLE     New 'marker swap' plasmids for converting selectable markers on
            budding yeast gene disruptions and plasmids.
  JOURNAL   Yeast. 2003 Aug;20(11):985-93.
  PUBMED    12898713
REFERENCE   2 (bases 1 to 975)
  AUTHORS   .
  TITLE     Direct Submission
  JOURNAL   Exported Jun 3, 2021 from SnapGene Server 1.1.58
            http://www.snapgene.com
FEATURES             Location/Qualifiers
     source          1..975
                     /organism="synthetic DNA construct"
                     /mol_type="other DNA"
     promoter        106..293
                     /gene="S. cerevisiae HIS3"
                     /label=HIS3 promoter
ORIGIN
        1 agcttaggag tcactgccag gtatcgtttg aacacggcat tagtcaggga agtcataaca
       61 cagtcctttc ccgcaatttt ctttttctat tactcttggc ctcctctagt acactctata
      121 tttttttatg cctcggtaat gattttcatt tttttttttc cacctagcgg atgactcttt
      181 ttttttctta gcgattggca ttatcacata atgaattata cattatataa agtaatgtga
      241 tttcttcgaa gaatatacta aaaaatgagc aggcaagata aacgaaggca aagatgacag
      301 agcagaaagc cctagtaaag cgtattacaa atgaaaccaa gattcagatt gcgatctctt
      361 taaagggtgg tcccctagcg atagagcact cgatcttccc agaaaaagag gcagaagcag
      421 tagcagaaca ggccacacaa tcgcaagtga ttaacgtcca cacaggtata gggtttctgg
      481 accatatgat acatgctctg gccaagcatt ccggctggtc gctaatcgtt gagtgcattg
      541 gtgacttaca catagacgac catcacacca ctgaagactg cgggattgct ctcggtcaag
      601 cttttaaaga ggccctaggg gccgtgcgtg gagtaaaaag gtttggatca ggatttgcgc
      661 ctttggatga ggcactttcc agagcggtgg tagatccggt gattgattga gcaagctcga
      721 tttgtctcaa cctgctttgg aagtggacct tgattccttc aaaaagcaaa gtattgttag
      781 ccgtctaaac atgagtggca agtggcaatc atcaacgaaa atcgaagcac ttgtggaaga
      841 actatacaaa ctgagaagca acaagagaac gattaaatcc attgtgtttt cccagtttac
      901 cagtatgctg gatctggtag agtggagatt gaaaagagct ggatttcaaa cagtgaagct
      961 tcagggtagt atgtc
//
