>Addgene plasmid #51676 | D1433 his3::LYS2 Disruptor Converter | addgene partial sequence | sequence record 81291 | M13-Rev 5'-CAGGAAACAGCTATGACC-3'
GATTGATTGAGCAAGCTTCGAGTTCAAGAGAAAAAAAAAGAAAAAGCAAAAAGAAAAAAGGAAAGCGCGC
CTCGTTCAGAATGACACGTATAGAATGATGCATTACCTTGTCATCTTCAGTATCATACTGTTCGTATACA
TACTTACTGACATTCATAGGTATACATATATACACATGTATATATATCGTATGCTGCAGCTTTAAATAAT
CGGTGTCACTACATAAGAACACCTTTGGTGGAGGGAACATCGTTGGTACCATTGGGCGAGGTGGCTTCTC
TTATGGCAACCGCAAGAGCCTTGAACGCACTCTCACTACGGTGATGATCATTCTTGCCTCGCAGACAATC
AACGTGGAGGGTAATTCTGCTAGCCTCTGCAAAGCTTTCAAGAAAATGCGGGATCATCTCGCAAGAGAGA
TCCGGTGATTGATTGAGCAAGCTAATTCCACTTGCAATTACATAAAAAATTCCGGCGGTTTTTCGCGTGT
GACTCAATGTCGAAATACCTGCCTAATGAACATGAACATCGCCCAAATGTATTTGAAGACCCGCTGGGAG
AAGTTCAAGATATATAAGTAACAAGCAGCCAATAGTATAAAAAAAAATCTGAGTTTATTACCTTTCCTGG
AATTTCAGTGAAAAACTGCTAATTATAGAGAGATATCACAGAGTTACTCACTAATGACTAACGAAAAGGT
CTGGATAGAGAAGTTGGATAATCCAACTCTTTCAGTGTTACCACATGACTTTTTACGCCCACAACAAGAA
CCTTATACGAAACAAGCTACATATTCGTTACAGCTACCTCAGCTCGATGTGCCTCATGATAGTTTTTCTA
ACAAATACGCTGTCGCTTTGAGTGTATGGGCTGCATTGATATATAGAGTAACCGGTGACGATGATATTGT
TCTTTATATTGCGAATAACAAAATCTTAAGATTCAATATTCAACCA
